Addgene plasmid #63144: pXRA2
Purpose: (Empty Backbone) ADE2 marker pXR vector uses for both plasmid assembly in vivo, as well as targeted genomic integration.
Depositing lab: Marc Gartenberg. Depositing organization: Rutgers, The State University of New Jersey. Publication: A series of conditional shuttle vectors for targeted genomic integration in budding yeast. Chou CC, Patel MT, Gartenberg MR. FEMS Yeast Res. 2015 May;15(3):fov010. doi: 10.1093/femsyr/fov010. Epub 2015 Mar 2. PubMed 25736914.
Backbone
  Vector backbone: pXR
  Vector type: Bacterial Expression, Yeast Expression, Cre/Lox
  Selectable markers: ADE2
Growth in bacteria
  Bacterial resistance: Ampicillin, 100 μg/mL
  Growth temperature: 37°C
  Growth strain: DH5alpha
  Copy number: Low Copy
Terms and licenses: Academic/Nonprofit Terms; Industry Terms: Not Available to Industry
How to cite: pXRA2 was a gift from Marc Gartenberg (Addgene plasmid # 63144 ; http://n2t.net/addgene:63144 ; RRID:Addgene_63144)
