[The description below was written by a language model from this plasmid's Addgene catalogue record and pLannotate feature annotations shown in this document.]
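Description:
pXRA2 is an empty-backbone E. coli–yeast shuttle vector of the pXR series, a set of conditional shuttle vectors for budding yeast. It is intended to serve two roles: as a recipient for plasmid assembly in vivo in yeast, and as a vehicle for targeted genomic integration. In bacteria it is maintained through a ColE1/pUC-type origin and selected with ampicillin via the β-lactamase gene and its native promoter. The feature annotation calls the origin high-copy, whereas the catalogue lists the plasmid as low copy. An f1 phage origin is also present, along with small fragments of bom and M13 ori sequence that appear to be backbone remnants flanking the marker.

Selection in yeast relies on the S. cerevisiae ADE2 gene expressed from its own promoter, which complements adenine auxotrophy in ade2 strains. Cloning takes place in a pBluescript-type multiple cloning site flanked by T7 and T3 promoters. This site sits within a lacZα fragment downstream of the lac promoter, operator and CAP binding site, an arrangement normally associated with blue/white screening.

The feature that makes the vector conditional is a CEN6/ARS element, which allows stable episomal replication and segregation in yeast and is bracketed by two loxP sites annotated on the same strand. That arrangement is consistent with Cre-mediated excision of the centromere and replication origin. Excision would convert the autonomously replicating plasmid into a non-replicating form that persists only if it integrates into the genome. A construct could therefore be assembled and propagated as a plasmid and then directed to a chromosomal target. No insert is present, and the record does not specify the integration target or how Cre is supplied.
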