Features (pLannotate 1.2.2; 20 found; start..end, strand, type, name):
     91..190     +  misc_feature   bom (fragment): basis of mobility region from pBR322
    191..302     -  rep_origin     M13 ori (fragment): M13 bacteriophage origin of replication; arrow indicates direction of (+) strand synthesis
    316..691     +  promoter       ADE2 promoter: S. cerevisiae ADE2
    692..2404    +  CDS            ADE2: PUR6_YEAST - Experimental evidence at protein level: Swiss-Prot protein existence level 1. From Saccharomyces cerevisiae (strain ATCC 204508 / S288c) (Baker's yeast).
   2560..2611    +  misc_feature   bom (fragment): basis of mobility region from pBR322
   2639..3067    -  rep_origin     f1 ori (sequence partly withheld): f1 bacteriophage origin of replication; arrow indicates direction of (+) strand synthesis
   3071..3226    -  CDS            lacZα (fragment): LacZα fragment of β-galactosidase; lacZ fragment
   3234..3252    +  promoter       T7 promoter: promoter for bacteriophage T7 RNA polymerase
   3261..3368    -  misc_feature   MCS: pBluescript multiple cloning site
   3381..3399    -  promoter       T3 promoter: promoter for bacteriophage T3 RNA polymerase
   3444..3460    -  protein_bind   lac operator: The lac repressor binds to the lac operator to inhibit transcription in E. coli. This inhibition can be relieved by adding lactose or isopropyl-β-D-thiogalactopyranoside (IPTG). lac repressor encoded by lacI
   3468..3498    -  promoter       lac promoter: promoter for the E. coli lac operon
   3513..3534    -  protein_bind   CAP binding site: CAP binding activates transcription in the presence of cAMP. E. coli catabolite activator protein
   3547..3639    -  CDS            lacI (fragment): lac repressor; lacI; The lac repressor binds to the lac operator to inhibit transcription in E. coli. This inhibition can be relieved by adding lactose or isopropyl-β-D-thiogalactopyranoside (IPTG).
   3822..4410    -  rep_origin     ori: high-copy-number ColE1/pMB1/pBR322/pUC origin of replication
   4581..5441    -  CDS            AmpR: β-lactamase; bla; confers resistance to ampicillin, carbenicillin, and related antibiotics
   5442..5533    -  promoter       AmpR promoter: bla
   5568..5601    -  protein_bind   loxP: Cre-mediated recombination occurs in the 8-bp core sequence (GCATACAT). Cre recombinase
   5658..6160    +  misc_feature   CEN/ARS: S. cerevisiae CEN6 centromere fused to an autonomously replicating sequence
   6176..6209    -  protein_bind   loxP: Cre-mediated recombination occurs in the 8-bp core sequence (GCATACAT). Cre recombinase
>Addgene plasmid #63144 | pXRA2 | depositor full sequence | sequence record 104600 | pXRA2
CCCGGAGACGGTCACAGCTTGTCTGTAAGCGGATGCCGGGAGCAGACAAGCCCGTCAGGGCGCGTCAGCG
GGTGTTGGCGGGTGTCGGGGCTGGCTTAACTATGCGGCATCAGAGCAGATTGTACTGAGAGTGCACCATA
TGCGGTGTGAAATACCGCACAGATGCGTAAGGAGAAAATACCGCATCAGGAAATTGTAAGCGTTAATATT
TTGTTAAAATTCGCGTTAAATTTTTGTTAAATCAGCTCATTTTTTAACCAATAGGCCGAAATCGGCAAAA
TCCCTTATAAATCAAAAGAATAAGATCTGAATTAATTCTTGAATAATACATAACTTTTCTTAAAAGAATC
AAAGACAGATAAAATTTAAGAGATATTAAATATTAGTGAGAAGCCGAGAATTTTGTAACACCAACATAAC
ACTGACATCTTTAACAACTTTTAATTATGATACATTTCTTACGTCATGATTGATTATTACAGCTATGCTG
ACAAATGACTCTTGTTGCATGGCTACGAACCGGGTAATACTAAGTGATTGACTCTTGCTGACCTTTTATT
AAGAACTAAATGGACAATATTATGGAGCATTTCATGTATAAATTGGTGCGTAAAATCGTTGGATCTCTCT
TCTAAGTACATCCTACTATAACAATCAAGAAAAACAAGAAAATCGGACAAAACAATCAAGTATGGATTCT
AGAACAGTTGGTATATTAGGAGGGGGACAATTGGGACGTATGATTGTTGAGGCAGCAAACAGGCTCAACA
TTAAGACGGTAATACTAGATGCTGAAAATTCTCCTGCCAAACAAATAAGCAACTCCAATGACCACGTTAA
TGGCTCCTTTTCCAATCCTCTTGATATCGAAAAACTAGCTGAAAAATGTGATGTGCTAACGATTGAGATT
GAGCATGTTGATGTTCCTACACTAAAGAATCTTCAAGTAAAACATCCCAAATTAAAAATTTACCCTTCTC
CAGAAACAATCAGATTGATACAAGACAAATATATTCAAAAAGAGCATTTAATCAAAAATGGTATAGCAGT
TACCCAAAGTGTTCCTGTGGAACAAGCCAGTGAGACGTCCCTATTGAATGTTGGAAGAGATTTGGGTTTT
CCATTCGTCTTGAAGTCGAGGACTTTGGCATACGATGGAAGAGGTAACTTCGTTGTAAAGAATAAGGAAA
TGATTCCGGAAGCTTTGGAAGTACTGAAGGATCGTCCTTTGTACGCCGAAAAATGGGCACCATTTACTAA
AGAATTAGCAGTCATGATTGTGAGGTCTGTTAACGGTTTAGTGTTTTCTTACCCAATTGTAGAGACTATC
CACAAGGACAATATTTGTGACTTATGTTATGCGCCTGCTAGAGTTCCGGACTCCGTTCAACTTAAGGCGA
AGTTGTTGGCAGAAAATGCAATCAAATCTTTTCCCGGTTGTGGTATATTTGGTGTGGAAATGTTCTATTT
AGAAACAGGGGAATTGCTTATTAACGAAATTGCCCCAAGGCCTCACAACTCTGGACATTATACCATTGAT
GCTTGCGTCACTTCTCAATTTGAAGCTCATTTGAGATCAATATTGGATTTGCCAATGCCAAAGAATTTCA
CATCTTTCTCCACCATTACAACGAACGCCATTATGCTAAATGTTCTTGGAGACAAACATACAAAAGATAA
AGAGCTAGAAACTTGCGAAAGAGCATTGGCGACTCCAGGTTCCTCAGTGTACTTATATGGAAAAGAGTCT
AGACCTAACAGAAAAGTAGGTCACATAAATATTATTGCCTCCAGTATGGCGGAATGTGAACAAAGGCTGA
ACTACATTACAGGTAGAACTGATATTCCAATCAAAATCTCTGTCGCTCAAAAGTTGGACTTGGAAGCAAT
GGTCAAACCATTGGTTGGAATCATCATGGGATCAGACTCTGACTTGCCGGTAATGTCTGCCGCATGTGCG
GTTTTAAAAGATTTTGGCGTTCCATTTGAAGTGACAATAGTCTCTGCTCATAGAACTCCACATAGGATGT
CAGCATATGCTATTTCCGCAAGCAAGCGTGGAATTAAAACAATTATCGCTGGAGCTGGTGGGGCTGCTCA
CTTGCCAGGTATGGTGGCTGCAATGACACCACTTCCTGTCATCGGTGTGCCCGTAAAAGGTTCTTGTCTA
GATGGAGTAGATTCTTTACATTCAATTGTGCAAATGCCTAGAGGTGTTCCAGTAGCTACCGTCGCTATTA
ATAATAGTACGAACGCTGCGCTGTTGGCTGTCAGACTGCTTGGCGCTTATGATTCAAGTTATACAACGAA
AATGGAACAGTTTTTATTAAAGCAAGAAGAAGAAGTTCTTGTCAAAGCACAAAAGTTAGAAACTGTCGGT
TACGAAGCTTATCTAGAAAACAAGTAATATATAAGTTTATTGATATACTTGTACAGCAAATAATTATAAA
ATGATATACCTATTTTTTAGGCTTTGTTATGATTACATCAAATGTGGACTTCATACATAGAAATCAACGC
TTACAGGTGTCCTTTTTTAAGAATTTCATACATAAGATCTATGCGGTGTGAAATACCGCACAGATGCGTA
AGGAGAAAATACCGCATCAGGAAATTGTAAGCGTTAATATTTTGTTAAAATTCGCGTTAAATTTTTGTTA
AATCAGCTCATTTTTTAACCAATAGGCCGAAATCGGCAAAATCCCTTATAAATCAAAAGAATAGACCGAG
ATAGGGT
[37 nt withheld, positions 2738-2774]
AAAGAACGTGGACTCCAACGTCAAAGG
[49 nt withheld, positions 2802-2850]
T
[91 nt withheld, positions 2852-2942]
G
[124 nt withheld, positions 2944-3067]
CCATTCGCCATTCAGGCTGCGCAACTGTTGGGAAGGGCGATCGGTGCGGGCCTCTTCGCTATTACGCCAG
CTGGCGAAAGGGGGATGTGCTGCAAGGCGATTAAGTTGGGTAACGCCAGGGTTTTCCCAGTCACGACGTT
GTAAAACGACGGCCAGTGAGCGCGCGTAATACGACTCACTATAGGGCGAATTGGGTACCGGGCCCCCCCT
CGAGGTCGACGGTATCGATAAGCTTGATATCGAATTCCTGCAGCCCGGGGGATCCACTAGTTCTAGAGCG
GCCGCCACCGCGGTGGAGCTCCAGCTTTTGTTCCCTTTAGTGAGGGTTAATTGCGCGCTTGGCGTAATCA
TGGTCATAGCTGTTTCCTGTGTGAAATTGTTATCCGCTCACAATTCCACACAACATACGAGCCGGAAGCA
TAAAGTGTAAAGCCTGGGGTGCCTAATGAGTGAGCTAACTCACATTAATTGCGTTGCGCTCACTGCCCGC
TTTCCAGTCGGGAAACCTGTCGTGCCAGCTGCATTAATGAATCGGCCAACGCGCGGGGAGAGGCGGTTTG
CGTATTGGGCGCTCTTCCGCTTCCTCGCTCACTGACTCGCTGCGCTCGGTCGTTCGGCTGCGGCGAGCGG
TATCAGCTCACTCAAAGGCGGTAATACGGTTATCCACAGAATCAGGGGATAACGCAGGAAAGAACATGTG
AGCAAAAGGCCAGCAAAAGGCCAGGAACCGTAAAAAGGCCGCGTTGCTGGCGTTTTTCCATAGGCTCCGC
CCCCCTGACGAGCATCACAAAAATCGACGCTCAAGTCAGAGGTGGCGAAACCCGACAGGACTATAAAGAT
ACCAGGCGTTTCCCCCTGGAAGCTCCCTCGTGCGCTCTCCTGTTCCGACCCTGCCGCTTACCGGATACCT
GTCCGCCTTTCTCCCTTCGGGAAGCGTGGCGCTTTCTCATAGCTCACGCTGTAGGTATCTCAGTTCGGTG
TAGGTCGTTCGCTCCAAGCTGGGCTGTGTGCACGAACCCCCCGTTCAGCCCGACCGCTGCGCCTTATCCG
GTAACTATCGTCTTGAGTCCAACCCGGTAAGACACGACTTATCGCCACTGGCAGCAGCCACTGGTAACAG
GATTAGCAGAGCGAGGTATGTAGGCGGTGCTACAGAGTTCTTGAAGTGGTGGCCTAACTACGGCTACACT
AGAAGGACAGTATTTGGTATCTGCGCTCTGCTGAAGCCAGTTACCTTCGGAAAAAGAGTTGGTAGCTCTT
GATCCGGCAAACAAACCACCGCTGGTAGCGGTGGTTTTTTTGTTTGCAAGCAGCAGATTACGCGCAGAAA
AAAAGGATCTCAAGAAGATCCTTTGATCTTTTCTACGGGGTCTGACGCTCAGTGGAACGAAAACTCACGT
TAAGGGATTTTGGTCATGAGATTATCAAAAAGGATCTTCACCTAGATCCTTTTAAATTAAAAATGAAGTT
TTAAATCAATCTAAAGTATATATGAGTAAACTTGGTCTGACAGTTACCAATGCTTAATCAGTGAGGCACC
TATCTCAGCGATCTGTCTATTTCGTTCATCCATAGTTGCCTGACTCCCCGTCGTGTAGATAACTACGATA
CGGGAGGGCTTACCATCTGGCCCCAGTGCTGCAATGATACCGCGAGACCCACGCTCACCGGCTCCAGATT
TATCAGCAATAAACCAGCCAGCCGGAAGGGCCGAGCGCAGAAGTGGTCCTGCAACTTTATCCGCCTCCAT
CCAGTCTATTAATTGTTGCCGGGAAGCTAGAGTAAGTAGTTCGCCAGTTAATAGTTTGCGCAACGTTGTT
GCCATTGCTACAGGCATCGTGGTGTCACGCTCGTCGTTTGGTATGGCTTCATTCAGCTCCGGTTCCCAAC
GATCAAGGCGAGTTACATGATCCCCCATGTTGTGCAAAAAAGCGGTTAGCTCCTTCGGTCCTCCGATCGT
TGTCAGAAGTAAGTTGGCCGCAGTGTTATCACTCATGGTTATGGCAGCACTGCATAATTCTCTTACTGTC
ATGCCATCCGTAAGATGCTTTTCTGTGACTGGTGAGTACTCAACCAAGTCATTCTGAGAATAGTGTATGC
GGCGACCGAGTTGCTCTTGCCCGGCGTCAATACGGGATAATACCGCGCCACATAGCAGAACTTTAAAAGT
GCTCATCATTGGAAAACGTTCTTCGGGGCGAAAACTCTCAAGGATCTTACCGCTGTTGAGATCCAGTTCG
ATGTAACCCACTCGTGCACCCAACTGATCTTCAGCATCTTTTACTTTCACCAGCGTTTCTGGGTGAGCAA
AAACAGGAAGGCAAAATGCCGCAAAAAAGGGAATAAGGGCGACACGGAAATGTTGAATACTCATACTCTT
CCTTTTTCAATATTATTGAAGCATTTATCAGGGTTATTGTCTCATGAGCGGATACATATTTGAATGTATT
TAGAAAAATAAACAAATAGGGGTTCAGCTGAAGCTTCGACAACCCTTAATATAACTTCGTATAATGTATG
CTATACGAAGTTATTAGGTCTAGAGATCCCCGCGCACATTTCCCCGAAAAGTGCCACCTGGGTCCTTTTC
ATCACGTACTATAAAAATAATTATAATTTAAATTTTTTAATATAAATATATAAATTAAAAATAGAAAGTA
AAAAAAGAAATTAAAGAAAAAATAGTTTTTGTTTTCCGAAGATGTAAAAGACTCTAGGGGGATCGCCAAC
AAATACTACCTTTTATCTTGCTCTTCCTGCTCTCAGGTATTAATGCCGAATTGTTTCATCTTGTCTGTGT
AGAAGACCACACACGAAAATCCTGTGATTTTACATTTTACTTATCGTTAATCGAATGTATATCTATTTAA
TCTGCTTTTCTTGTCTAATAAATATATATGTAAAGTACGCTTTTTGTTGAAATTTTTTAAACCTTTGTTT
ATTTTTTTTTCTTCATTCCGTAACTCTTCTACCTTCTTTATTTACTTTCTAAAATCCAAATACAAAACAT
AAAAATAAATAAACACAGAGTAAATTCCCAAATTATTCCATCATTAAAAGATACGAGGCGCGTGTAAGTT
ACAGGCAAGCGATGCGAGAACCCTTAATATAACTTCGTATAATGTATGCTATACGAAGTTATTAGGTGAT
ATCAGATCCACTAGCTATAAGGTTGATATTCTCACGAGTAAGCGGCACTTGCTACTTATTGACATTGCAG
ATTTTTGGCTACAGAAATAGTATATTAGAGATTATAATTGCTAATCAAATCAAAATATAAAATTAGTAAA
CCAAACCATTTATACCCTTCCTTAGTAGTTATGGATTGTTTTTTAATGATATTTCTGCAAACCAAAGAAA
GATTGTTATCCAGATAGAATTTAGTTTTGATATTCATTTTTTTGTTGAAGATTGAACGCCATATCTGGGC
CTCATAATTCAAAAGACGGTGCCATTATCGGTAGCGTTTCGCATTGTACTGGATGGCGCGCCTTCAGAAA
TTTCACAGTTGATGAATCGAAAAGAATGGTCTCATTGCAACACGTAAGGTTAAGATGTCCCTTTTTACCA
TTATAGGCAATAAATGAATCATAAAACGACCGTATACTGGTGAAATAGTAGGGAGAACGAGTACCTGTAG
TAAAAAGTATAAATCATAGTTAATCGGGCAATGTCCCTCGATCAAGGAGTATTGTGTCATGTTCGAGACA
AACGCCAACATTTTTGTTTCTTTTGGACAAATGTTGTTTGCATTTATGATCCGTTATATTTTGATCTAAT
GTAGAGTTGCACGTAGTTCTTACTGGCAAAGAAATCT
