>Addgene plasmid #63144 | pXRA2 | addgene partial sequence | sequence record 108402 | M13pUC-Fwd 5'-CCCAGTCACGACGTTGTAAAACG-3'
ATTGGGTACCGGGCCCCCCCTCGAGGTCGACGGTATCGATAAGCTTGATATCGAATTCCTGCAGCCCGGG
GGATCCACTAGTTCTAGAGCGGCCGCCACCGCGGTGGAGCTCCAGCTTTTGTTCCCTTTAGTGAGGGTTA
ATTGCGCGCTTGGCGTAATCATGGTCATAGCTGTTTCCTGTGTGAAATTGTTATCCGCTCACAATTCCAC
ACAACATACGAGCCGGAAGCATAAAGTGTAAAGCCTGGGGTGCCTAATGAGTGAGCTAACTCACATTAAT
TGCGTTGCGCTCACTGCCCGCTTTCCAGTCGGGAAACCTGTCGTGCCAGCTGCATTAATGAATCGGCCAA
CGCGCGGGGAGAGGCGGTTTGCGTATTGGGCGCTCTTCCGCTTCCTCGCTCACTGACTCGCTGCGCTCGG
TCGTTCGGCTGCGGCGAGCGGTATCAGCTCACTCAAAGGCGGTAATACGGTTATCCACAGAATCAGGGGA
TAACGCAGGAAAGAACATGTGAGCAAAAGGCCAGCAAAAGGCCAGGAACCGTAAAAAGGCCGCGTTGCTG
GCGTTTTTCCATAGGCTCCGCCCCCCTGACGAGCATCACAAAAATCGACGCTCAAGTCAGAGGTGGCGAA
ACCCGACAGGACTATAAAGATACCAGGCGTTTCCCCCTGGAAGCTCCCTCGTGCGCTCTCCTGTTCCGAC
CCTGCCGCTTACCGGATACCTGTCCGCCTTTCTCCCTTCGGGAAGCGTGGCGCTTTCTCATAGCTCACGC
TGTAGGTATCTCAGTTCGGTGTAGGTCGTTCGCTCCAAGCTGGGCTGTGTGCACGAACCC
