>Addgene plasmid #63144 | pXRA2 | addgene partial sequence | sequence record 108403 | F1ori-F 5'-GTGGACTCTTGTTCCAAACTGG-3'
TTATAAGGGATTTTGCCGATTTCGGCCTATTGGTTAAAAAATGAGCTGATTTAACAAAAATTTAACGCGA
ATTTTAACAAAATATTAACGCTTACAATTTCCTGATGCGGTATTTTCTCCTTACGCATCTGTGCGGTATT
TCACACCGCATAGATCTTATGTATGAAATTCTTAAAAAAGGACACCTGTAAGCGTTGATTTCTATGTATG
AAGTCCACATTTGATGTAATCATAACAAAGCCTAAAAAATAGGTATATCATTTTATAATTATTTGCTGTA
CAAGTATATCAATAAACTTATATATTACTTGTTTTCTAGATAAGCTTCGTAACCGACAGTTTCTAACTTT
TGTGCTTTGACAAGAACTTCTTCTTCTTGCTTTAATAAAAACTGTTCCATTTTCGTTGTATAACTTGAAT
CATAAGCGCCAAGCAGTCTGACAGCCAACAGCGCAGCGTTCGTACTATTATTAATAGCGACGGTAGCTAC
TGGAACACCTCTAGGCATTTGCACAATTGAATGTAAAGAATCTACTCCATCTAGACAAGAACCTTTTACG
GGCACACCGATGACAGGAAGTGGTGTCATTGCAGCCACCATACCTGGCAAGTGAGCAGCCCCACCAGCTC
CAGCGATAATTGTTTTAATTCCACGCTTGCTTGCGGAAATAGCATATGCTGACATCCTATGTGGAGTTCT
ATGAGCAGAGACTATTGTCACTTCAAATGGAACGCCAAAATCTTTTAAAACCGCACATGCGGCAGACATT
ACCGGCAAGTCAGAGTCTGATCCCATGATGATTCCAACCAATGGTTTGACCATTGCTTCC
